Addgene plasmid #12878: DCT.VV.Orf190
Purpose: This plasmid was designed for screening purposes and may contain discrepancies relative to the current canonical GenBank version of the gene.
Depositing lab: Jack Bennink & Jon Yewdell. Depositing organization: National Institute of Allergy and Infectious Diseases (NIAID). Publication: Identification of poxvirus CD8+ T cell determinants to enable rational design and characterization of smallpox vaccines. Tscharke DC, Karupiah G, Zhou J, Palmore T, Irvine KR, Haeryfar SM, Williams S, Sidney J, Sette A, Bennink JR, Yewdell JW. J Exp Med. 2005 January 3; 201(1): 95–104. 10.1084/jem.20041912 PubMed 15623576.
Backbone
  Vector backbone: pcDNA 3.1D V5-His-TOPO
  Backbone manufacturer: Invitrogen
  Backbone size w/o insert (bp): 5514
  Vector type: Mammalian Expression
  Selectable markers: Neomycin (select with G418)
Growth in bacteria
  Bacterial resistance: Ampicillin, 100 μg/mL
  Growth temperature: 37°C
  Growth strain: DH5alpha
  Copy number: High Copy
Gene/Insert
  Gene/Insert name: VV.Orf190 (alt names: virion core protein; VV_WR_107)
  Species: Vaccinia Virus
  Insert size (bp): 441
  GenBank ID: 9791033
  Cloning method: Restriction Enzyme; 5′ cloning site BamHI (not destroyed); 3′ cloning site BamHI (not destroyed)
  Sequencing primers: 5′ Universal T7
Terms and licenses: Academic/Nonprofit Terms; Industry Terms: Not Available to Industry
Depositor comments: Please see the Vaccinia kit page ( https://www.addgene.org/vvorf/ ) for more information. The kit page contains the supplemental VVOrfData spreadsheet, which includes important information about this plasmid. The plasmid and insert names provided here relate only to this library. The name of the ORF (if present) in VACV strain Copenhagen and the name of the ORF (if annotated) in VACV strain WR sequence can be found in VVOrfData spreadsheet. Please note that the amino acid sequence given for each ORF in the spreadsheet may contain some errors. Additionally, changes from the expected sequence may be present in these plasmids. Please see Addgene's quality control sequence and sequencing notes in the VVOrfData spreadsheet before ordering this plasmid.
How to cite: DCT.VV.Orf190 was a gift from Jack Bennink & Jon Yewdell (Addgene plasmid # 12878 ; http://n2t.net/addgene:12878 ; RRID:Addgene_12878)
