[The description below was written by a language model from this plasmid's Addgene catalogue record.]
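Description:
DCT.VV.Orf190 is a mammalian expression plasmid built on the commercial pcDNA 3.1D V5-His-TOPO backbone (about 5.5 kb without insert). It carries a 441 bp vaccinia virus open reading frame, listed under the alternative names virion core protein and VV_WR_107. The insert is recorded as flanked by intact BamHI sites on both sides, so it can be released by a single digest. The plasmid is maintained at high copy in E. coli under ampicillin selection. A neomycin resistance marker allows G418 selection of transfected mammalian cells.

No feature table is supplied, so the regulatory elements are not listed explicitly. This backbone family normally drives the insert from the CMV immediate-early promoter, and an upstream T7 promoter serves as a priming site, consistent with the T7 sequencing primer in the record. As its name indicates, the vector also provides C-terminal V5 epitope and polyhistidine tags. The record does not say whether the ORF is cloned in frame with these tags.

The construct belongs to a library of individually cloned vaccinia virus ORFs. The library was assembled to identify poxvirus CD8+ T cell determinants, in support of the design and characterisation of smallpox vaccines. Each ORF can be expressed in mammalian cells to test which viral gene products are recognised by T cells. The "Orf190" name applies only within this library, and the corresponding Copenhagen and WR strain names are given in the library's supplementary data. The depositors state that the plasmid was made for screening and may differ from the canonical gene sequence, so the insert should be checked against quality-control sequencing before it is used for anything requiring an exact sequence.
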