>Addgene plasmid #12878 | DCT.VV.Orf190 | addgene partial sequence | sequence record 19267 | T7 5'-TAATACGACTCACTATAGGG-3'
CCGAATTTCAGCTGACCACCATGTCCATCAATATCGATATAAAAAAAATAACTGATTTACTCAACAGTAG
TATTTTATTCCCAGATGATGTGCAAGAACTTCTTCGAGAGAAATATATAGTATTAGAAAGAAAATCAAAT
GGTACACCTACAGTAGCTCACATCTATAAGACAATGGCTAGATTTGATAATAAGAGTATATATAGAATCG
CCAAGTTTTTATTTATGAACAGGCCAGGTGTTATCAAACTTTTATTTTTAAAAGACGTAGAACCTCTGTT
ACCCGACAAAAGTATTAATATATCTATTAACAATACAGAGTATCCACAGTTGGAAGGTCCTATAGGAACA
AAAATCGCTCTATTGGAATTATTTAATGCATTTAGAACTGGGAGATCAGAACCCATACCATATTATTATT
TACCGCTTAGAAAAGACATAAACAACATAGTAACTAAGTAAGCAATTCCCGGGGATCCGAATAAAGGGTC
AAGACAATTCTGCAGATATCCAGCACAGTGGCGGCCGCTCGAGTCTAGAGGGCCCGCGGTTCGAAGGTAA
GCCTATCCCTAACCCTCTCCTCGGTCTCGATTCTACGCGTACCGGTCATCATCACCATCACCATTGAGTT
TAAACCCGCTGATCAGCCTCGACTGTGCCTTCTAGTTGCCAGCCATCTGTTGTTTGCCCCTCCCCCGTGG
CTTCCTTG
